Addgene plasmid #81451: pDONR223_FAM196A_p.Q46R
Purpose: Gateway Donor vector containing FAM196A , part of the Target Accelerator Plasmid Collection.
Depositing lab: Jesse Boehm & William Hahn & David Root. Depositing organization: Broad Institute. Publication: Systematic Functional Interrogation of Rare Cancer Variants Identifies Oncogenic Alleles. Kim E, Ilic N, Shrestha Y, Zou L, Kamburov A, Zhu C, Yang X, Lubonja R, Tran N, Nguyen C, Lawrence MS, Piccioni F, Bagul M, Doench JG, Chouinard CR, Wu X, Hogstrom L, Natoli T, Tamayo P, Horn H, Corsello SM, Lage K, Root DE, Subramanian A, Golub TR, Getz G, Boehm JS, Hahn WC. Cancer Discov. 2016 Jul;6(7):714-26. doi: 10.1158/2159-8290.CD-16-0160. Epub 2016 May 4. PubMed 27147599.
Backbone
  Vector backbone: pDONR223
  Backbone manufacturer: Invitrogen
  Backbone size w/o insert (bp): 2790
  Vector type: Gateway Entry vector
Growth in bacteria
  Bacterial resistance: Spectinomycin, 50 μg/mL
  Growth temperature: 37°C
  Growth strain: DH5alpha
  Copy number: High Copy
Gene/Insert
  Gene/Insert name: FAM196A (alt name: NM_001039762.2)
  Species: H. sapiens (human)
  Mutation: Q46R
  Entrez Gene: FAM196A (a.k.a. C10orf141, INSYN2)
  Promoter: None
  Cloning method: Gateway Cloning
  Sequencing primers: 5′ M13pUC-fwd; 3′ M13-Rev
Terms and licenses: Academic/Nonprofit Terms; Industry Terms: Not Available to Industry
Depositor comments: Open state: NO stop codon immediately follows insert
How to cite: pDONR223_FAM196A_p.Q46R was a gift from Jesse Boehm & William Hahn & David Root (Addgene plasmid # 81451 ; http://n2t.net/addgene:81451 ; RRID:Addgene_81451)
