[The description below was written by a language model from this plasmid's Addgene catalogue record and pLannotate feature annotations shown in this document.]
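Description:
pDONR223_FAM196A_p.Q46R is a Gateway entry clone built on the Invitrogen pDONR223 backbone, carrying a mutant human open reading frame for transfer into destination vectors rather than for direct expression. It is a high-copy bacterial plasmid maintained through a ColE1/pUC-type origin and selected with spectinomycin, conferred by the aadA (SmR) aminoglycoside adenylyltransferase gene, which appears to be driven from a fragment of the class 1 integron Pc promoter found upstream. The sequenced record is 4,230 nt. It also contains backbone remnants (short lacI, lacZα and gentamicin-resistance fragments) that are annotated only as partial features. The rrnB T1 and T2 terminators upstream of the cloning site insulate the insert from read-through transcription.

The insert is FAM196A (also known as INSYN2/INSYN2A or C10orf141), a human gene whose product is annotated as a scaffold component of inhibitory postsynaptic machinery. It carries the Q46R substitution. The coding sequence of about 1.4 kb is flanked on both sides by attL-type recombination sites, both labelled attL3 by the automated annotation. These sites allow LR Clonase-mediated transfer of the ORF into any compatible Gateway destination vector. No promoter drives the insert in this plasmid, and the only nearby promoter, T7, lies outside the att-flanked cassette and points toward it in antisense. The clone is in the "open" configuration, meaning no stop codon follows the ORF, so it can be fused in frame to C-terminal tags supplied by the destination vector. It belongs to the Target Accelerator Plasmid Collection, a set of variant alleles assembled for systematic functional testing of rare cancer-associated mutations.
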