Features (pLannotate 1.2.2; 12 found; start..end, strand, type, name):
    121..213     +  CDS            lacI (fragment): lac repressor; lacI; The lac repressor binds to the lac operator to inhibit transcription in E. coli. This inhibition can be relieved by adding lactose or isopropyl-β-D-thiogalactopyranoside (IPTG).
    268..295     -  terminator     rrnB T2 terminator: transcription terminator T2 from the E. coli rrnB gene
    427..470     +  terminator     rrnB T1 terminator: Escherichia coli rrnB; transcription terminator T1 from the E. coli rrnB gene
    517..553     -  CDS            lacZα (fragment): LacZα fragment of β-galactosidase; lacZ fragment
    570..665     +  protein_bind   attL3: mutant version of attL; recombination site for the Gateway® LR reaction LR Clonase™
    671..2107    +  CDS            INSYN2A: INSY2_HUMAN - Also known as C10orf141, FAM196A, INSYN2. Experimental evidence at protein level: Swiss-Prot protein existence level 1. Component of the protein machinery at the inhibitory synapses, probably acting as a scaffold. Inhibitory synapses dampen neuronal activity through postsynaptic hyperpolarization. This synaptic inhibition is fundamental for the functioning of the central nervous system, shaping and orchestrating the flow of information through neuronal networks to generate a precise neural code. From Homo sapiens (Human).
   2112..2207    -  protein_bind   attL3: mutant version of attL; recombination site for the Gateway® LR reaction LR Clonase™
   2226..2244    -  promoter       T7 promoter: promoter for bacteriophage T7 RNA polymerase
   2434..2457    +  promoter       Pc promoter (fragment): intI1 (promoter lies within the coding sequence); class 1 integron promoter
   2633..2689    +  CDS            GmR (fragment): gentamycin acetyltransferase; aacC1; confers resistance to gentamycin
   2696..3487    +  CDS            SmR: aminoglycoside adenylyltransferase (Murphy, 1985); aadA; confers resistance to spectinomycin and streptomycin
   3580..4168    +  rep_origin     ori: high-copy-number ColE1/pMB1/pBR322/pUC origin of replication
>Addgene plasmid #81451 | pDONR223_FAM196A_p.Q46R | addgene full sequence | sequence record 168612 | Addgene NGS Result
CTTTCCTGCGTTATCCCCTGATTCTGTGGATAACCGTATTACCGCCTTTGAGTGAGCTGATACCGCTCGC
CGCAGCCGAACGACCGAGCGCAGCGAGTCAGTGAGCGAGGAAGCGGAAGAGCGCCCAATACGCAAACCGC
CTCTCCCCGCGCGTTGGCCGATTCATTAATGCAGCTGGCACGACAGGTTTCCCGACTGGAAAGCGGGCAG
TGAGCGCAACGCAATTAATACGCGTACCGCTAGCCAGGAAGAGTTTGTAGAAACGCAAAAAGGCCATCCG
TCAGGATGGCCTTCTGCTTAGTTTGATGCCTGGCAGTTTATGGCGGGCGTCCTGCCCGCCACCCTCCGGG
CCGTTGCTTCACAACGTTCAAATCCGCTCCCGGCGGATTTGTCCTACTCAGGAGAGCGTTCACCGACAAA
CAACAGATAAAACGAAAGGCCCAGTCTTCCGACTGAGCCTTTCGTTTTATTTGATGCCTGGCAGTTCCCT
ACTCTCGCGTTAACGCTAGCATGGATGTTTTCCCAGTCACGACGTTGTAAAACGACGGCCAGTCTTAAGC
TCGGGCCCCAAATAATGATTTTATTTTGACTGATAGTGACCTGTTCGTTGCAACAAATTGATGAGCAATG
CTTTTTTATAATGCCAACTTTGTACAAAAAAGTTGGCACCATGGTCAGTAAGGACACCGGCAAATGCATA
CTCACAACATCGGAGAGTGAAGTGGAACCCGCCGCCTGCCTGGCCCTGGAGATGAAATACGCCCTGGACC
CCAACCGGCAGATTAAAAAACGGAACAAAGCCCTGCGGGTGCGGTTTAAGGATATCTGCGAGGCACAGAA
TGAGCAGAGGGACACACAGCTGTCCTCGGGCCAGCTGGGGGAGAAGCGGGAGGCCAAGCCCGTGTCCTGC
AGAGCAGCCTACCGCAAATACATGACAGTGCCCGCACGCAGGTCCATCCCCAACGTCACCAAGAGCACAG
GCGTGCAGACCTCGCCCGACCTTAAGAAGTGTTACCAGACGTTCCCTCTGGACCGCAAAAAGGGGAACCT
CAAAAGCCTCCCAGCTGCAGATCCCTTTAAAAGCCAAAACAATGGGTTTCTAACAGATGCGAAAGAGAAG
AACGAGGCTGGACCCATGGAGGAGGCCCGGCCATGTGGCGCGGGGCGGGTGCACAAGACCACAGCCTTGG
TTTTCCATTCCAACCAACACATGAACACAGTGGACCAGCCTTTGGGGGTCAACTGCACAGAGCCCTGTAA
AAGCCCGGAGCCGCTCAGCTATGGAGAAGCTGCGCTCCAAAACTCCACTCGGCCTCCATCCGAAGAGCCC
GATTACCAGCTGCTCGGGAGGGCCAAGCAGGACCGGGGGAGGCCAAACTCCGAGGAGCCCGCTCCACCTG
CCCTCAGGAGGGTGTTTAAAACGGAGGTTGCCACCGTTTACGCACCTGCCCTCAGTGCCAGGGCCCCCGA
GCCTGGTTTGTCAGACTCTGCAGCCGCCAGCCAGTGGTCACTCTGCCCGGCAGATGACGAGCGGAGGAGA
GCCACACATCTCAACGGGCTCCAGGCGCCCTCGGAAACTGCCCTGGCCTGCTCACCCCCGATGCAGTGCC
TGTCCCCCGAATGTAGTGAGCAGCCGTCGCAGACTCACACCCCGCCGGGGCTGGGGAACCAGCCTAGTCC
CACAGCGGTTGCTGCAGGTGAAGAATGCCAACGAATCGTGCCTCATACGGAAGTGGTCGACCTCAAAGCA
CAACTTCAGATGATGGAGAACTTGATCAGTTCAAGCCAAGAAACCATCAAAGTGCTCTTGGGGGTCATTC
AGGAGTTGGAAAAAGGAGAGGCCCATCGGGAAGGGCTTTCATATCGGACGGGGCAAGACACAGCTAATTG
TGACACATGCAGGAACAGTGCATGTATTATCTATAGTGTGGAGCTGGATTTTAAGCAGCAAGAAGACAAA
CTCCAGCCGGTTCTAAGAAAACTCCACCCTATTGAGGAAACTCAGGTCATACCTTCGCCTTACTCTCAGG
AGACTTACTCCTCAACTCCCAAGCAAAAATCCAAAACTGAATCTAAAAAGCACGGAAGATGGAAACTCTG
GTTCCTTTTGCCAACTTTCTTGTACAAAGTTGGCATTATAAGAAAGCATTGCTTATCAATTTGTTGCAAC
GAACAGGTCACTATCAGTCAAAATAAAATCATTATTTGCCATCCAGCTGATATCCCCTATAGTGAGTCGT
ATTACATGGTCATAGCTGTTTCCTGGCAGCTCTGGCCCGTGTCTCAAAATCTCTGATGTTACATTGCACA
AGATAAAAATATATCATCATGCCTCCTCTAGACCAGCCAGGACAGAAATGCCTCGACTTCGCTGCTACCC
AAGGTTGCCGGGTGACGCACACCGTGGAAACGGATGAAGGCACGAACCCAGTGGACATAAGCCTGTTCGG
TTCGTAAGCTGTAATGCAAGTAGCGTATGCGCTCACGCAACTGGTCCAGAACCTTGACCGAACGCAGCGG
TGGTAACGGCGCAGTGGCGGTTTTCATGGCTTGTTATGACTGTTTTTTTGGGGTACAGTCTATGCCTCGG
GCATCCAAGCAGCAAGCGCGTTACGCCGTGGGTCGATGTTTGATGTTATGGAGCAGCAACGATGTTACGC
AGCAGGGCAGTCGCCCTAAAACAAAGTTAAACATTATGAGGGAAGCGGTGATCGCCAAAGTATCGACTCA
ACTATCAGAGGTAGTTGGCGTCATCGAGCGCCATCTCGAACCGACGTTGCTGGCCGTACATTTGTACGGC
TCCGCAGTGGATGGCGGCCTGAAGCCACACAGTGATATTGATTTGCTGGTTACGGTGACCGTAAGGCTTG
ATGAAACAACGCGGCGAGCTTTGATCAACGACCTTTTGGAAACTTCGGCTTCCCCTGGAGAGAGCGAGAT
TCTCCGCGCTGTAGAAGTCACCATTGTTGTGCACGACGACATCATTCCGTGGCGTTATCCAGCTAAGCGC
GAACTGCAATTTGGAGAATGGCAGCGCAATGACATTCTTGCAGGTATCTTCGAGCCAGCCACGATCGACA
TTGATCTGGCTATCTTGCTGACAAAAGCAAGAGAACATAGCGTTGCCTTGGTAGGTCCAGCGGCGGAGGA
ACTCTTTGATCCGGTTCCTGAACAGGATCTATTTGAGGCGCTAAATGAAACCTTAACGCTATGGAACTCG
CCGCCCGACTGGGCTGGCGATGAGCGAAATGTAGTGCTTACGTTGTCCCGCATTTGGTACAGCGCAGTAA
CCGGCAAAATCGCGCCGAAGGATGTCGCTGCCGACTGGGCAATGGAGCGCCTGCCGGCCCAGTATCAGCC
CGTCATACTTGAAGCTAGACAGGCTTATCTTGGACAAGAAGAAGATCGCTTGGCCTCGCGCGCAGATCAG
TTGGAAGAATTTGTCCACTACGTGAAAGGCGAGATCACCAAGGTAGTCGGCAAATAACCCTCGAGCCACC
CATGACCAAAATCCCTTAACGTGAGTTACGCGTCGTTCCACTGAGCGTCAGACCCCGTAGAAAAGATCAA
AGGATCTTCTTGAGATCCTTTTTTTCTGCGCGTAATCTGCTGCTTGCAAACAAAAAAACCACCGCTACCA
GCGGTGGTTTGTTTGCCGGATCAAGAGCTACCAACTCTTTTTCCGAAGGTAACTGGCTTCAGCAGAGCGC
AGATACCAAATACTGTTCTTCTAGTGTAGCCGTAGTTAGGCCACCACTTCAAGAACTCTGTAGCACCGCC
TACATACCTCGCTCTGCTAATCCTGTTACCAGTGGCTGCTGCCAGTGGCGATAAGTCGTGTCTTACCGGG
TTGGACTCAAGACGATAGTTACCGGATAAGGCGCAGCGGTCGGGCTGAACGGGGGGTTCGTGCACACAGC
CCAGCTTGGAGCGAACGACCTACACCGAACTGAGATACCTACAGCGTGAGCTATGAGAAAGCGCCACGCT
TCCCGAAGGGAGAAAGGCGGACAGGTATCCGGTAAGCGGCAGGGTCGGAACAGGAGAGCGCACGAGGGAG
CTTCCAGGGGGAAACGCCTGGTATCTTTATAGTCCTGTCGGGTTTCGCCACCTCTGACTTGAGCGTCGAT
TTTTGTGATGCTCGTCAGGGGGGCGGAGCCTATGGAAAAACGCCAGCAACGCGGCCTTTTTACGGTTCCT
GGCCTTTTGCTGGCCTTTTGCTCACATGTT
