>Addgene plasmid #81451 | pDONR223_FAM196A_p.Q46R | depositor partial sequence | sequence record 154770 | Insert sequence
ATGGTCAGTAAGGACACCGGCAAATGCATACTCACAACATCGGAGAGTGAAGTGGAACCCGCCGCCTGCC
TGGCCCTGGAGATGAAATACGCCCTGGACCCCAACCGGCAGATTAAAAAACGGAACAAAGCCCTGCGGGT
GCGGTTTAAGGATATCTGCGAGGCACAGAATGAGCAGAGGGACACACAGCTGTCCTCGGGCCAGCTGGGG
GAGAAGCGGGAGGCCAAGCCCGTGTCCTGCAGAGCAGCCTACCGCAAATACATGACAGTGCCCGCACGCA
GGTCCATCCCCAACGTCACCAAGAGCACAGGCGTGCAGACCTCGCCCGACCTTAAGAAGTGTTACCAGAC
GTTCCCTCTGGACCGCAAAAAGGGGAACCTCAAAAGCCTCCCAGCTGCAGATCCCTTTAAAAGCCAAAAC
AATGGGTTTCTAACAGATGCGAAAGAGAAGAACGAGGCTGGACCCATGGAGGAGGCCCGGCCATGTGGCG
CGGGGCGGGTGCACAAGACCACAGCCTTGGTTTTCCATTCCAACCAACACATGAACACAGTGGACCAGCC
TTTGGGGGTCAACTGCACAGAGCCCTGTAAAAGCCCGGAGCCGCTCAGCTATGGAGAAGCTGCGCTCCAA
AACTCCACTCGGCCTCCATCCGAAGAGCCCGATTACCAGCTGCTCGGGAGGGCCAAGCAGGACCGGGGGA
GGCCAAACTCCGAGGAGCCCGCTCCACCTGCCCTCAGGAGGGTGTTTAAAACGGAGGTTGCCACCGTTTA
CGCACCTGCCCTCAGTGCCAGGGCCCCCGAGCCTGGTTTGTCAGACTCTGCAGCCGCCAGCCAGTGGTCA
CTCTGCCCGGCAGATGACGAGCGGAGGAGAGCCACACATCTCAACGGGCTCCAGGCGCCCTCGGAAACTG
CCCTGGCCTGCTCACCCCCGATGCAGTGCCTGTCCCCCGAATGTAGTGAGCAGCCGTCGCAGACTCACAC
CCCGCCGGGGCTGGGGAACCAGCCTAGTCCCACAGCGGTTGCTGCAGGTGAAGAATGCCAACGAATCGTG
CCTCATACGGAAGTGGTCGACCTCAAAGCACAACTTCAGATGATGGAGAACTTGATCAGTTCAAGCCAAG
AAACCATCAAAGTGCTCTTGGGGGTCATTCAGGAGTTGGAAAAAGGAGAGGCCCATCGGGAAGGGCTTTC
ATATCGGACGGGGCAAGACACAGCTAATTGTGACACATGCAGGAACAGTGCATGTATTATCTATAGTGTG
GAGCTGGATTTTAAGCAGCAAGAAGACAAACTCCAGCCGGTTCTAAGAAAACTCCACCCTATTGAGGAAA
CTCAGGTCATACCTTCGCCTTACTCTCAGGAGACTTACTCCTCAACTCCCAAGCAAAAATCCAAAACTGA
ATCTAAAAAGCACGGAAGATGGAAACTCTGGTTCCTT
