>Addgene plasmid #81451 | pDONR223_FAM196A_p.Q46R | addgene partial sequence | sequence record 156376 | M13-F20 5'-TGTAAAACGACGGCCAGT-3'
TTCGTTGCAACAAATTGATGAGCAATGCTTTTTTATAATGCCAACTTTGTACAAAAAAGTTGGCACCATG
GTCAGTAAGGACACCGGCAAATGCATACTCACAACATCGGAGAGTGAAGTGGAACCCGCCGCCTGCCTGG
CCCTGGAGATGAAATACGCCCTGGACCCCAACCGGCAGATTAAAAAACGGAACAAAGCCCTGCGGGTGCG
GTTTAAGGATATCTGCGAGGCACAGAATGAGCAGAGGGACACACAGCTGTCCTCGGGCCAGCTGGGGGAG
AAGCGGGAGGCCAAGCCCGTGTCCTGCAGAGCAGCCTACCGCAAATACATGACAGTGCCCGCACGCAGGT
CCATCCCCAACGTCACCAAGAGCACAGGCGTGCAGACCTCGCCCGACCTTAAGAAGTGTTACCAGACGTT
CCCTCTGGACCGCAAAAAGGGGAACCTCAAAAGCCTCCCAGCTGCAGATCCCTTTAAAAGCCAAAACAAT
GGGTTTCTAACAGATGCGAAAGAGAAGAACGAGGCTGGACCCATGGAGGAGGCCCGGCCATGTGGCGCGG
GGCGGGTGCACAAGACCACAGCCTTGGTTTTCCATTCCAACCAACACATGAACACAGTGGACCAGCCTTT
GGGGGTCAACTGCACAGAGCCCTGTAAAAGCCCGGAGCCGCTCAGCTATGGAGAAGCTGCGCTCCAAAAC
TCCACTCGGCCTCCATCCGAAGAGCCCGATTACCAGCTGCTCGGGAGGGCCAAGCAGGACCGGGGGAGGC
CAAACTCCGAGGAGCCCGCTCCACCTGCCCTCAGGAGGGTGTTTAAAACGGAGGTTGCCACCGTTTACGC
ACCTGCCCTCAGTGCCAGGGCCCCCGAGCCTGGTTTGTCAGACTCTGCAGCCGCCAGCCAGTGGTCACTC
TGCCCGGCAGATGACGAGCGGAGGAGAGCCACACATCTCAACGGGCTCCAGGCGCCCTCGGAAACTGCCC
T
